Addgene plasmid #153520: tFucci(SA)5
Purpose: New color variant of Fucci (Fluorescent ubiquitination-based cell cycle indicator) : Fucci(SA)5.
Depositing lab: Atsushi Miyawaki. Depositing organization: RIKEN Center for Brain Science. Publication: Two coral fluorescent proteins of distinct colors for sharp visualization of cell-cycle progression. Ando R, Sakaue-Sawano A, Shoda K, Miyawaki A. Cell Struct Funct. 2023 Jun 30. doi: 10.1247/csf.23028. PubMed 37394513.
Backbone
  Vector backbone: pPBbsr2
  Backbone manufacturer: Sanger Institute
  Total vector size (bp): 8905
  Vector type: Mammalian Expression, Bacterial Expression
  Selectable markers: Blasticidin
Growth in bacteria
  Bacterial resistance: Ampicillin, 100 μg/mL
  Growth temperature: 37°C
  Growth strain: DH5alpha
  Copy number: High Copy
Gene/Insert
  Gene/Insert name: tFucci(SA)5.
  Species: H. sapiens (human), Synthetic
  Insert size (bp): 2151
  GenBank ID: LC334437
  Promoter: CAG
  Tag / fusion protein: AzaleaB5-hCdt1(30/120)_P2A_h2-3-hGem(1/110)
  Cloning method: Restriction Enzyme; 5′ cloning site BamHI (not destroyed); 3′ cloning site HpaI (not destroyed)
  Sequencing primers: 5′ GATCCGCCACCATGGAGAACGTCAGGAG
Terms and licenses: Academic/Nonprofit Terms; Industry Terms: Not Available to Industry
Depositor comments: Please visit https://doi.org/10.1101/2020.03.30.015156 for bioRxiv preprint.
How to cite: tFucci(SA)5 was a gift from Atsushi Miyawaki (Addgene plasmid # 153520 ; http://n2t.net/addgene:153520 ; RRID:Addgene_153520)
