[The description below was written by a language model from this plasmid's Addgene catalogue record and pLannotate feature annotations shown in this document.]
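Description:
tFucci(SA)5 is a mammalian expression plasmid of about 8.9 kb, built on the pPBbsr2 backbone, that delivers both halves of a Fucci (fluorescent ubiquitination-based cell cycle indicator) probe from a single transcript. The backbone name suggests a piggyBac transposon vector, but no transposon terminal repeats appear in the feature table, so transposase-mediated integration cannot be confirmed from the record. In E. coli the plasmid is maintained at high copy through a ColE1/pUC-type origin with ampicillin resistance. An f1 origin, T7 and T3 promoters, and lac/lacZα remnants are carried over from the cloning vector.

Expression is driven by the CAG promoter, annotated as the CMV enhancer, chicken β-actin promoter fragments and a chimeric β-actin/β-globin intron. The 2.15 kb insert, cloned between BamHI and HpaI, encodes AzaleaB5 fused to residues 30–120 of human Cdt1, followed by a P2A peptide and then h2-3 fused to residues 1–110 of human Geminin. The annotation software labels the two fluorescent proteins by similarity to a Porites red fluorescent protein and a Clavularia green protein, consistent with the associated publication's description of two coral proteins of distinct colours. P2A-mediated ribosomal skipping produces the two fusions as separate proteins. Each carries a fragment of a protein degraded in specific cell-cycle phases, so the two colours alternate as cells progress. In general, Cdt1-based probes mark G1 and Geminin-based probes mark S/G2/M. Downstream, an EMCV IRES links the blasticidin S deaminase gene (bsr) to the same mRNA, which ends at a bGH polyadenylation signal. Blasticidin selection therefore enriches for cells that express the indicator. The construct is intended for live imaging of cell-cycle progression as a new colour variant of Fucci.
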