Features (pLannotate 1.2.2; 27 found; start..end, strand, type, name):
    109..127     +  promoter       T7 promoter: promoter for bacteriophage T7 RNA polymerase
    494..873     +  enhancer       CMV enhancer: human cytomegalovirus immediate early enhancer
    875..996     +  promoter       chicken β-actin promoter (fragment): contains a 21-bp deletion relative to the standard chicken β-actin promoter
   1013..1169    +  promoter       chicken β-actin promoter (fragment): contains a 21-bp deletion relative to the standard chicken β-actin promoter
   1170..2186    +  intron         chimeric intron: chimera between introns from chicken β-actin and rabbit β-globin
   2274..2945    +  CDS            pporRFP: pporRFP is a basic (constitutively fluorescent) red fluorescent protein published in 2008, derived from Porites porites.
   2979..3254    +  CDS            CDT1 (fragment): CDT1_HUMAN - Experimental evidence at protein level: Swiss-Prot protein existence level 1. Required for both DNA replication and mitosis (PubMed:11125146, PubMed:22581055, PubMed:21856198, PubMed:14993212, PubMed:26842564). DNA replication licensing factor, required for pre- replication complex assembly. Cooperates with CDC6 and the origin recognition complex (ORC) during G1 phase of the cell cycle to promote the loading of the mini-chromosome maintenance (MCM) complex onto DNA to generate pre-replication complexes (pre-RC)(PubMed:14672932). Required also for mitosis by promoting stable kineto
   3297..4028    +  CDS            GFPL_CLASP (fragment): Experimental evidence at protein level: Swiss-Prot protein existence level 1. Pigment protein that is green in color. From Clavularia sp. (Brown star polyp).
   4077..4406    +  CDS            GMNN (fragment): GEMI_HUMAN - Experimental evidence at protein level: Swiss-Prot protein existence level 1. Inhibits DNA replication by preventing the incorporation of MCM complex into pre-replication complex (pre-RC) (PubMed:9635433, PubMed:14993212, PubMed:20129055, PubMed:24064211). It is degraded during the mitotic phase of the cell cycle (PubMed:9635433, PubMed:14993212, PubMed:24064211). Its destruction at the metaphase- anaphase transition permits replication in the succeeding cell cycle (PubMed:9635433, PubMed:14993212, PubMed:24064211). Inhibits histone acetyltransferase activity of KAT7/HBO1 in a CDT
   4466..5027    +  misc_feature   IRES: internal ribosome entry site (IRES) of the encephalomyocarditis virus (EMCV)
   5036..5455    +  CDS            bsr: BSR_BACCE - Experimental evidence at protein level: Swiss-Prot protein existence level 1. Catalyzes the deamination of the cytosine moiety of the antibiotics blasticidin S, cytomycin and acetylblasticidin S. From Bacillus cereus.
   5504..5728    +  polyA_signal   bGH poly(A) signal: bovine growth hormone polyadenylation signal
   5732..5748    +  promoter       SV40 promoter (fragment): SV40 enhancer and early promoter
   5799..5815    -  protein_bind   lac operator: The lac repressor binds to the lac operator to inhibit transcription in E. coli. This inhibition can be relieved by adding lactose or isopropyl-β-D-thiogalactopyranoside (IPTG). lac repressor encoded by lacI
   5823..5853    -  promoter       lac promoter: promoter for the E. coli lac operon
   5868..5889    -  protein_bind   CAP binding site: CAP binding activates transcription in the presence of cAMP. E. coli catabolite activator protein
   5902..5941    -  CDS            lacI (fragment): lac repressor; lacI; The lac repressor binds to the lac operator to inhibit transcription in E. coli. This inhibition can be relieved by adding lactose or isopropyl-β-D-thiogalactopyranoside (IPTG).
   6226..6244    -  promoter       T3 promoter: promoter for bacteriophage T3 RNA polymerase
   6289..6305    -  protein_bind   lac operator: The lac repressor binds to the lac operator to inhibit transcription in E. coli. This inhibition can be relieved by adding lactose or isopropyl-β-D-thiogalactopyranoside (IPTG). lac repressor encoded by lacI
   6313..6343    -  promoter       lac promoter: promoter for the E. coli lac operon
   6358..6379    -  protein_bind   CAP binding site: CAP binding activates transcription in the presence of cAMP. E. coli catabolite activator protein
   6392..6484    -  CDS            lacI (fragment): lac repressor; lacI; The lac repressor binds to the lac operator to inhibit transcription in E. coli. This inhibition can be relieved by adding lactose or isopropyl-β-D-thiogalactopyranoside (IPTG).
   6667..7255    -  rep_origin     ori: high-copy-number ColE1/pMB1/pBR322/pUC origin of replication
   7426..8286    -  CDS            AmpR: β-lactamase; bla; confers resistance to ampicillin, carbenicillin, and related antibiotics
   8287..8391    -  promoter       AmpR promoter: bla
   8444..8872    -  rep_origin     f1 ori (sequence partly withheld): f1 bacteriophage origin of replication; arrow indicates direction of (+) strand synthesis
   8877..101     -  CDS            lacZα (fragment) (across the origin): LacZα fragment of β-galactosidase; lacZ fragment
>Addgene plasmid #153520 | tFucci(SA)5 | addgene full sequence | sequence record 419032 | Addgene NGS Result
CTATTACGCCAGCTGGCGAAAGGGGGATGTGCTGCAAGGCGATTAAGTTGGGTAACGCCAGGGTTTTCCC
AGTCACGACGTTGTAAAACGACGGCCAGTGAGCGCGCGTAATACGACTCACTATAGGGCGAATTGGGGCG
CGCCATTCTAGATTAACCCTAGAAAGATAGTCTGCGTAAAATTGACGCATGCATTCTTGAAATATTGCTC
TCTCTTTCTAAATAGCGCGAATCCGTCGCTGTGCATTTAGGACATCTCAGTCGCCGCTTGGAGCTCCCGT
GAGGCGTGCTTGTCAATGCGGTAAGTGTCACTGATTTTGAACTATAACGACCGCGTGAGTCAAAATGACG
CATGATTATCTTTTACGTGACTTTTAAGATTTAACTCATACGATAATTATATTGTTATTTCATGTTCTAC
TTACGTGATAACTTATTATATATATATTTTCTTGTTATAGATATCAACTAGAATGCTAGCATGGGCCCAT
CTCGACATTGATTATTGACTAGTTATTAATAGTAATCAATTACGGGGTCATTAGTTCATAGCCCATATAT
GGAGTTCCGCGTTACATAACTTACGGTAAATGGCCCGCCTGGCTGACCGCCCAACGACCCCCGCCCATTG
ACGTCAATAATGACGTATGTTCCCATAGTAACGCCAATAGGGACTTTCCATTGACGTCAATGGGTGGAGT
ATTTACGGTAAACTGCCCACTTGGCAGTACATCAAGTGTATCATATGCCAAGTACGCCCCCTATTGACGT
CAATGACGGTAAATGGCCCGCCTGGCATTATGCCCAGTACATGACCTTATGGGACTTTCCTACTTGGCAG
TACATCTACGTATTAGTCATCGCTATTACCATGGTCGAGGTGAGCCCCACGTTCTGCTTCACTCTCCCCA
TCTCCCCCCCCTCCCCACCCCCAATTTTGTATTTATTTATTTTTTAATTATTTTGTGCAGCGATGGGGGC
GGGGGGGGGGGGGGGGGGGGCCCCGGGGGGGGGGGGGGGGGGGGGGGGGGGGGGGGGGGGGAGGGGCGGG
GCGGGGCGAGGCGGAGAGGTGCGGCGGCAGCCAATCAGAGCGGCGCGCTCCGAAAGTTTCCTTTTATGGC
GAGGCGGCGGCGGCGGCGGCCCTATAAAAAGCGAAGCGCGCGGCGGGCGGGAGTCGCTGCGCGCTGCCTT
CGCCCCGTGCCCCGCTCCGCCGCCGCCTCGCGCCGCCCGCCCCGGCTCTGACTGACCGCGTTACTCCCAC
AGGTGAGCGGGCGGGACGGCCCTTCTCCTCCGGGCTGTAATTAGCGCTTGGTTTAATGACGGCTTGTTTC
TTTTCTGTGGCTGCGTGAAAGCCTTGAGGGGCTCCGGGAGGGCCCTTTGTGCGGGGGGAGCGGCTCGGGG
GGTGCGTGCGTGTGTGTGTGCGTGGGGAGCGCCGCGTGCGGCTCCGCGCTGCCCGGCGGCTGTGAGCGCT
GCGGGCGCGGCGCGGGGCTTTGTGCGCTCCGCAGTGTGCGCGAGGGGAGCGCGGCCGGGGGCGGTGCCCC
GCGGTGCGGGGGGGGCTGCGAGGGGAACAAAGGCTGCGTGCGGGGTGTGTGCGTGGGGGGGTGAGCAGGG
GGTGTGGGCGCGTCGGTCGGGCTGCAACCCCCCCTGCACCCCCCTCCCCGAGTTGCTGAGCACGGCCCGG
CTTCGGGTGCGGGGCTCCGTACGGGGCGTGGCGCGGGGCTCGCCGTGCCGGGCGGGGGGTGGCGGCAGGT
GGGGGTGCCGGGCGGGGCGGGGCCGCCTCGGGCCGGGGAGGGCTCGGGGGAGGGGCGCGGCGGCCCCCGG
AGCGCCGGCGGCTGTCGAGGCGCGGCGAGCCGCAGCCATTGCCTTTTATGGTAATCGTGCGAGAGGGCGC
AGGGACTTCCTTTGTCCCAAATCTGTGCGGAGCCGAAATCTGGGAGGCGCCGCCGCACCCCCTCTAGCGG
GCGCGGGGCGAAGCGGTGCGGCGCCGGCAGGAAGGAAATGGGCGGGGAGGGCCTTCGTGCGTCGCCGCGC
CGCCGTCCCCTTCTCCCTCTCCAGCCTCGGGGCTGTCCGCGGGGGGACGGCTGCCTTCGGGGGGGACGGG
GCAGGGCGGGGTTCGGCTTCTGGCGTGTGACCGGCGGCTCTAGAGCCTCTGCTAACCATGTTCATGCCTT
CTTCTTTTTCCTACAGCTCCTGGGCAACGTGCTGGTTATTGTGCTGTCTCATCATTTTGGCAAAGAATTG
GTCGACGGATCCGCCACCATGGAGAACGTCAGGAGAAAGACAGGCATTCAGACGGAAATGAAAACGAAGC
TCCACATGGATGGTATGGTGAATGGACACAGCTTTGAGATCAAAGGGGAGGGGAAGGGAAGCCCGTACGA
GGGGGTGCAGACAATGAAGCTGAAGGTTACTAAGGGCGCCCCACTTCCCTTCTCTATAGACATTCTTTTG
CCTCAGTGCATGTATGGCAGCAAACCTTTCATTAAATATCCTGAGAACATCCCCGATTATTTGAAACTCT
CATTTCCAGAGGGTATCACTTGGGAGAGGACAATGACATTCGAGGACGGCGCAGTATGCGATGTATCTAA
TGATTCCAGACTGGTCGGCAATTGCTTTATCTACACTGTGAAGTTTCAGGGAGTCAATTTTCCACTTGAT
GGCCCCGTTATGCAAAAGAAGACCCGAGGCTGGGAACCCTCCACTGAAGTGCTGTACGAATGTGATGGGT
GGATGCGCGGGTTGGTGGACATAGCTCTGAAACTGGAAAACGGTGGACATTATATGTGTAATTTTAAGAC
CACCTACAAATCCAAGAAAGGTCTTGAGGTGCCACCTTACCATTTCGTGGATCATAAACTCGACCTGCTC
AGTCATAACACCGACGGAGCCACCTTTGAGGAGTTCGAACAAGGTGAAATCGCTCACGCGCACTTGAGTA
AACTGGCCGGATATCCATCACACTGGCGGCCGCTCGAGCCCAGCCCCGCCAGGCCCGCACTCCGCGCCCC
GGCCTCCGCTACCAGTGGCAGCCGCAAGCGCGCCCGCCCGCCCGCCGCCCCCGGACGCGACCAGGCCAGG
CCACCGGCCCGCAGGAGACTGCGGCTGTCGGTGGACGAGGTTTCCAGCCCCAGTACCCCCGAGGCCCCAG
ACATCCCAGCCTGCCCTTCTCCGGGCCAGAAGATAAAGAAATCCACCCCGGCAGCAGGTCAGCCGCCCCA
CCTGACATCCGCGCAGGACCAGGACACCATCACCGGTCGCGCCAAGCGCGGCAGCGGCGCCACCAACTTC
AGCCTGCTGAAGCAGGCCGGCGACGTGGAGGAGAACCCCGGCCCCCGCGAATTCATGAGTAAACTCCAGA
AAGGTGTGGAGAAAGAGATGAAGATTAAGCTCACTATGAACTGCACCGTGAACGAACGGAACTTTGTGAT
CACAGGGCAGGGGGCTGGGGAACCTTATGATGGAACTCAGACACTTTACCTGACAGTGGAGGGCGGAAAG
ACACTGAACTTCAGCTTCGATGTACTGACCCCAGCCTTTCAGTACGGCAATAGGGCGTTTACCAAGTACC
CCGGTAACATACCAGACTTCTTCAAACAGACCTTCAGTGGCGGGGGATACACATGGAAAAGAACAATGAC
CTATGAAGACGGCGGCGTCTCAACCGTTGAGTCCGATATCAGCGTTCAAGGGGACTGCTTCCATTATAAA
ATACAATTCAACGGAAAGTTCCCCCCCCACGGCCCAGTCATGCAAAAGGAAACAGTCAAATGGGAACCTT
CCACCGAGGTGATGTACAAGGACGATAAAAACGATGGAGTGCTGAAGGGCGACGTGAATATGGCCCTGCT
GTTGAAGGATGGTGGTCACCTCAGAGTCGATTTCAACACTTCTTATATTCCCAAAAATAAGGTGGAGAAG
ATGCCAGATTACCACTTCGTGGACCACCGGATCGAGATCCTGGAGAAGCCCGAAGGACGCCCTGTCAAGC
TCTACGCAGGGGCTGTGGCCAGGTACAGCCTGCTGCCTGAAAAGAACCTGAATAAGGGATATCCATCACA
CTGGCGGCCGCTCGAGATGAATCCCAGTATGAAGCAGAAACAAGAAGAAATCAAAGAGAATATAAAGAAT
AGTTCTGTCCCAAGAAGAACTCTGAAGATGATTCAGCCTTCTGCATCTGGATCTCTTGTTGGAAGAGAAA
ATGAGCTGTCCGCAGGCTTGTCCAAAAGGAAACATCGGAATGACCACTTAACATCTACAACTTCCAGCCC
TGGGGTTATTGTCCCAGAATCTAGTGAAAATAAAAATCTTGGAGGAGTCACCCAGGAGTCATTTGATCTT
ATGATTAAAGAAAATCCATCCTCTCAGTATTGGAAGGAAGTGGCAGAAAAACGGAGAAAGGCGCTGTAAT
CTAGAGTTAACTAACTTAAGCTAGCAACGGTTTCCCTCTAGCGGGATCAATTCCGCCCCCCCCCCTAACG
TTACTGGCCGAAGCCGCTTGGAATAAGGCCGGTGTGCGTTTGTCTATATGTTATTTTCCACCATATTGCC
GTCTTTTGGCAATGTGAGGGCCCGGAAACCTGGCCCTGTCTTCTTGACGAGCATTCCTAGGGGTCTTTCC
CCTCTCGCCAAAGGAATGCAAGGTCTGTTGAATGTCGTGAAGGAAGCAGTTCCTCTGGAAGCTTCTTGAA
GACAAACAACGTCTGTAGCGACCCTTTGCAGGCAGCGGAACCCCCCACCTGGCGACAGGTGCCTCTGCGG
CCAAAAGCCACGTGTATAAGATACACCTGCAAAGGCGGCACAACCCCAGTGCCACGTTGTGAGTTGGATA
GTTGTGGAAAGAGTCAAATGGCTCTCCTCAAGCGTATTCAACAAGGGGCTGAAGGATGCCCAGAAGGTAC
CCCATTGTATGGGATCTGATCTGGGGCCTCGGTGCACATGCTTTACATGTGTTTAGTCGAGGTTAAAAAA
ACGTCTAGGCCCCCCGAACCACGGGGACGTGGTTTTCCTTTGAAAAACACGATAATACCATGGTCATGAA
AACATTTAACATTTCTCAACAAGATCTAGAATTAGTAGAAGTAGCGACAGAGAAGATTACAATGCTTTAT
GAGGATAATAAACATCATGTGGGAGCGGCAATTCGTACGAAAACAGGAGAAATCATTTCGGCAGTACATA
TTGAAGCGTATATAGGACGAGTAACTGTTTGTGCAGAAGCCATTGCGATTGGTAGTGCAGTTTCGAATGG
ACAAAAGGATTTTGACACGATTGTAGCTGTTAGACACCCTTATTCTGACGAAGTAGATAGAAGTATTCGA
GTGGTAAGTCCTTGTGGTATGTGTAGGGAGTTGATTTCAGACTATGCACCAGATTGTTTTGTGTTAATAG
AAATGAATGGCAAGTTAGTCAAAACTACGATTGAAGAACTCATTCCACTCAAATATACCCGAAATTAAAA
GTCGAGATGCATCGATGATCTAGAGCTCGCTGATCAGCCTCGACTGTGCCTTCTAGTTGCCAGCCATCTG
TTGTTTGCCCCTCCCCCGTGCCTTCCTTGACCCTGGAAGGTGCCACTCCCACTGTCCTTTCCTAATAAAA
TGAGGAAATTGCATCGCATTGTCTGAGTAGGTGTCATTCTATTCTGGGGGGTGGGGTGGGGCAGGACAGC
AAGGGGGAGGATTGGGAAGACAATAGCAGGCATGCTGGGGATGCGGTGGGCTCTATGGCTTCTGAGGCGG
AAAGAACCTGCAGCCCAAGCTTGGCGTAATCATGGTCATAGCTGTTTCCTGTGTGAAATTGTTATCCGCT
CACAATTCCACACAACATACGAGCCGGAAGCATAAAGTGTAAAGCCTGGGGTGCCTAATGAGTGAGCTAA
CTCACATTAATTGCGTTGCGCTCACTGCCCGCTTTCCAGTCGGGAAACCTGTCGTGCCAGCGGATCTTAA
AAGTTTTGTTACTTTATAGAAGAAATTTTGAGTTTTTGTTTTTTTTTAATAAATAAATAAACATAAATAA
ATTGTTTGTTGAATTTATTATTAGTATGTAAGTGTAAATATAATAAAACTTAATATCTATTCAAATTAAT
AAATAAACCTCGATATACAGACCGATAAAACACATGCGTCAATTTTACGCATGATTATCTTTAACGTACG
TCACAATATGATTATCTTTCTAGGGTTAATCTAGTATACGCGTTTAATTAATCCAGCTTTTGTTCCCTTT
AGTGAGGGTTAATTGCGCGCTTGGCGTAATCATGGTCATAGCTGTTTCCTGTGTGAAATTGTTATCCGCT
CACAATTCCACACAACATACGAGCCGGAAGCATAAAGTGTAAAGCCTGGGGTGCCTAATGAGTGAGCTAA
CTCACATTAATTGCGTTGCGCTCACTGCCCGCTTTCCAGTCGGGAAACCTGTCGTGCCAGCTGCATTAAT
GAATCGGCCAACGCGCGGGGAGAGGCGGTTTGCGTATTGGGCGCTCTTCCGCTTCCTCGCTCACTGACTC
GCTGCGCTCGGTCGTTCGGCTGCGGCGAGCGGTATCAGCTCACTCAAAGGCGGTAATACGGTTATCCACA
GAATCAGGGGATAACGCAGGAAAGAACATGTGAGCAAAAGGCCAGCAAAAGGCCAGGAACCGTAAAAAGG
CCGCGTTGCTGGCGTTTTTCCATAGGCTCCGCCCCCCTGACGAGCATCACAAAAATCGACGCTCAAGTCA
GAGGTGGCGAAACCCGACAGGACTATAAAGATACCAGGCGTTTCCCCCTGGAAGCTCCCTCGTGCGCTCT
CCTGTTCCGACCCTGCCGCTTACCGGATACCTGTCCGCCTTTCTCCCTTCGGGAAGCGTGGCGCTTTCTC
ATAGCTCACGCTGTAGGTATCTCAGTTCGGTGTAGGTCGTTCGCTCCAAGCTGGGCTGTGTGCACGAACC
CCCCGTTCAGCCCGACCGCTGCGCCTTATCCGGTAACTATCGTCTTGAGTCCAACCCGGTAAGACACGAC
TTATCGCCACTGGCAGCAGCCACTGGTAACAGGATTAGCAGAGCGAGGTATGTAGGCGGTGCTACAGAGT
TCTTGAAGTGGTGGCCTAACTACGGCTACACTAGAAGAACAGTATTTGGTATCTGCGCTCTGCTGAAGCC
AGTTACCTTCGGAAAAAGAGTTGGTAGCTCTTGATCCGGCAAACAAACCACCGCTGGTAGCGGTGGTTTT
TTTGTTTGCAAGCAGCAGATTACGCGCAGAAAAAAAGGATCTCAAGAAGATCCTTTGATCTTTTCTACGG
GGTCTGACGCTCAGTGGAACGAAAACTCACGTTAAGGGATTTTGGTCATGAGATTATCAAAAAGGATCTT
CACCTAGATCCTTTTAAATTAAAAATGAAGTTTTAAATCAATCTAAAGTATATATGAGTAAACTTGGTCT
GACAGTTACCAATGCTTAATCAGTGAGGCACCTATCTCAGCGATCTGTCTATTTCGTTCATCCATAGTTG
CCTGACTCCCCGTCGTGTAGATAACTACGATACGGGAGGGCTTACCATCTGGCCCCAGTGCTGCAATGAT
ACCGCGAGACCCACGCTCACCGGCTCCAGATTTATCAGCAATAAACCAGCCAGCCGGAAGGGCCGAGCGC
AGAAGTGGTCCTGCAACTTTATCCGCCTCCATCCAGTCTATTAATTGTTGCCGGGAAGCTAGAGTAAGTA
GTTCGCCAGTTAATAGTTTGCGCAACGTTGTTGCCATTGCTACAGGCATCGTGGTGTCACGCTCGTCGTT
TGGTATGGCTTCATTCAGCTCCGGTTCCCAACGATCAAGGCGAGTTACATGATCCCCCATGTTGTGCAAA
AAAGCGGTTAGCTCCTTCGGTCCTCCGATCGTTGTCAGAAGTAAGTTGGCCGCAGTGTTATCACTCATGG
TTATGGCAGCACTGCATAATTCTCTTACTGTCATGCCATCCGTAAGATGCTTTTCTGTGACTGGTGAGTA
CTCAACCAAGTCATTCTGAGAATAGTGTATGCGGCGACCGAGTTGCTCTTGCCCGGCGTCAATACGGGAT
AATACCGCGCCACATAGCAGAACTTTAAAAGTGCTCATCATTGGAAAACGTTCTTCGGGGCGAAAACTCT
CAAGGATCTTACCGCTGTTGAGATCCAGTTCGATGTAACCCACTCGTGCACCCAACTGATCTTCAGCATC
TTTTACTTTCACCAGCGTTTCTGGGTGAGCAAAAACAGGAAGGCAAAATGCCGCAAAAAAGGGAATAAGG
GCGACACGGAAATGTTGAATACTCATACTCTTCCTTTTTCAATATTATTGAAGCATTTATCAGGGTTATT
GTCTCATGAGCGGATACATATTTGAATGTATTTAGAAAAATAAACAAATAGGGGTTCCGCGCACATTTCC
CCGAAAAGTGCCACCTAAATTGTAAGCGTTAATATTTTGTTAAAATTCGCGTTAAATTTTTGTTAAATCA
GCTCATTTTTTAACCAATAGGCCGAAATCGGCAAAATCCCTTATAAATCAAAAGAATAGACCGAGATAGG
GT
[37 nt withheld, positions 8543-8579]
AAAGAACGTGGACTCCAACGTCAAAGG
[49 nt withheld, positions 8607-8655]
T
[91 nt withheld, positions 8657-8747]
G
[124 nt withheld, positions 8749-8872]
CCCATTCGCCATTCAGGCTGCGCAACTGTTGGGAAGGGCGATCGGTGCGGGCCTCTTCG
